Addgene plasmid #163914: pET28a-MH6-uvsY
Purpose: Expresses uvsY for bacterial expression and affinity purification
Depositing lab: Paul Freemont. Depositing organization: Imperial College London. Publication: A Multiplexed Cas13-Based Assay with Point-of-Care Attributes for Simultaneous COVID-19 Diagnosis and Variant Surveillance. Patchsung M, Homchan A, Aphicho K, Suraritdechachai S, Wanitchanon T, Pattama A, Sappakhaw K, Meesawat P, Wongsatit T, Athipanyasilp A, Jantarug K, Athipanyasilp N, Buahom J, Visanpattanasin S, Niljianskul N, Chaiyen P, Tinikul R, Wichukchinda N, Mahasirimongkol S, Sirijatuphat R, Angkasekwinai N, Crone MA, Freemont PS, Joung J, Ladha A, Abudayyeh O, Gootenberg J, Zhang F, Chewapreecha C, Chanarat S, Horthongkham N, Pakotiprapha D, Uttamapinant C. CRISPR J. 2022 Nov 11. doi: 10.1089/crispr.2022.0048. PubMed 36367987.
Backbone
  Vector backbone: pET28a
  Backbone manufacturer: Novagen
  Backbone size w/o insert (bp): 5369
  Total vector size (bp): 5653
  Modifications to backbone: Remove C terminal His tag
  Vector type: Bacterial Expression
Growth in bacteria
  Bacterial resistance: Kanamycin, 50 μg/mL
  Growth temperature: 37°C
  Growth strain: DH5alpha
  Copy number: High Copy
Gene/Insert
  Gene/Insert name: uvsY
  Species: Enterobacteria phage T4
  Insert size (bp): 411
  Entrez Gene: uvsY (a.k.a. T4p187, fdsB)
  Promoter: T7 promoter
  Tag / fusion protein: His (N terminal on backbone)
  Cloning method: Gibson Cloning
  Sequencing primers: 5′ TAATACGACTCACTATAGGG; 3′ GCTAGTTATTGCTCAGCGG
Terms and licenses: Academic/Nonprofit Terms; Industry Terms: Not Available to Industry
How to cite: pET28a-MH6-uvsY was a gift from Paul Freemont (Addgene plasmid # 163914 ; http://n2t.net/addgene:163914 ; RRID:Addgene_163914)
