[The description below was written by a language model from this plasmid's Addgene catalogue record and pLannotate feature annotations shown in this document.]
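Description:
pET28a-MH6-uvsY is a bacterial expression plasmid built on the Novagen pET28a backbone for producing the bacteriophage T4 UvsY protein in E. coli and recovering it by affinity purification. It totals 5,653 bp. The plasmid is selected with kanamycin through the aph(3')-Ia (KanR) gene and replicates from a ColE1/pBR322-type origin. The bom mobility region and the rop gene are also annotated. Rop normally limits copy number, yet the catalogue entry lists the plasmid as high copy. An f1 origin is present as well, which in principle permits single-stranded DNA production. The short TcR fragments, the CAP binding site, the lac promoter and AmpR promoter fragment calls, and a predicted E. coli open reading frame spanning the numbering origin appear to be backbone remnants or annotation-software matches rather than functional parts of the design.

The expression cassette follows the standard pET layout. A T7 promoter sits immediately upstream of a lac operator, followed by the T7 gene 10 ribosome binding site, an N-terminal hexahistidine tag, the 411 bp uvsY coding sequence, and the T7 terminator. The "MH6" in the name presumably refers to the Met-His6 leader. The C-terminal His tag of the backbone was removed, so the protein carries the tag only at its N-terminus. The insert was introduced by Gibson assembly. A lacI gene with its own promoter supplies lac repressor, which keeps transcription off until IPTG is added in a host that provides T7 RNA polymerase.

UvsY is the recombination mediator that helps UvsX recombinase assemble on single-stranded DNA and displace gp32. The associated publication describes a multiplexed Cas13-based COVID-19 diagnostic assay, which suggests the purified protein serves as a reagent for that assay, although the record does not state its exact role.
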