Features (pLannotate 1.2.2; 19 found; start..end, strand, type, name):
    306..597     -  CDS            TcR (fragment): tetracycline efflux protein; tet; confers resistance to tetracycline
    612..633     -  protein_bind   CAP binding site: CAP binding activates transcription in the presence of cAMP. E. coli catabolite activator protein
    646..1728    -  CDS            lacI: lac repressor; lacI; The lac repressor binds to the lac operator to inhibit transcription in E. coli. This inhibition can be relieved by adding lactose or isopropyl-β-D-thiogalactopyranoside (IPTG).
   1729..1806    -  promoter       lacI promoter: lacI
   1814..2093    -  CDS            TcR (fragment): tetracycline efflux protein; tet; confers resistance to tetracycline
   2115..2133    +  promoter       T7 promoter: promoter for bacteriophage T7 RNA polymerase
   2134..2158    +  protein_bind   lac operator: The lac repressor binds to the lac operator to inhibit transcription in E. coli. This inhibition can be relieved by adding lactose or isopropyl-β-D-thiogalactopyranoside (IPTG). lac repressor encoded by lacI
   2167..2196    +  promoter       lac promoter: promoter for the E. coli lac operon
   2216..2238    +  RBS            RBS: efficient ribosome binding site from bacteriophage T7 gene 10 (Olins and Rangwala, 1989)
   2270..2286    +  CDS            6xHis (fragment): 6xHis affinity tag
   2288..2698    +  CDS            uvsY: UVSY_BPT4 - Experimental evidence at protein level: Swiss-Prot protein existence level 1. Plays a role in viral DNA synthesis by promoting enzymatic activities of UvsX recombinase, by promoting UvsX-ssDNA filament assembly, and by helping UvsX to displace bound gp32 from ssDNA. From Enterobacteria phage T4 (Bacteriophage T4).
   2716..2763    +  terminator     T7 terminator: transcription terminator for bacteriophage T7 RNA polymerase
   2800..3228    +  rep_origin     f1 ori (sequence partly withheld): f1 bacteriophage origin of replication; arrow indicates direction of (+) strand synthesis
   3281..3338    +  promoter       AmpR promoter (fragment): bla
   3347..4162    -  CDS            KanR: aminoglycoside phosphotransferase; aph(3')-Ia; confers resistance to kanamycin in bacteria or G418 (Geneticin®) in eukaryotes
   4284..4872    +  rep_origin     ori: high-copy-number ColE1/pMB1/pBR322/pUC origin of replication
   5058..5197    -  misc_feature   bom: basis of mobility region from pBR322
   5299..5490    -  CDS            rop: Rop protein, which maintains plasmids at low copy number; rop
   5507..234     +  CDS            YPB1_ECOLX (across the origin): Protein predicted: Swiss-Prot protein existence level 4. From Escherichia coli.
>Addgene plasmid #163914 | pET28a-MH6-uvsY | addgene full sequence | sequence record 322812 | Addgene NGS Result
ATCACTCAGGGTCAATGCCAGCGCTTCGTTAATACAGATGTAGGTGTTCCACAGGGTAGCCAGCAGCATC
CTGCGATGCAGATCCGGAACATAATGGTGCAGGGCGCTGACTTCCGCGTTTCCAGACTTTACGAAACACG
GAAACCGAAGACCATTCATGTTGTTGCTCAGGTCGCAGACGTTTTGCAGCAGCAGTCGCTTCACGTTCGC
TCGCGTATCGGTGATTCATTCTGCTAACCAGTAAGGCAACCCCGCCAGCCTAGCCGGGTCCTCAACGACA
GGAGCACGATCATGCGCACCCGTGGGGCCGCCATGCCGGCGATAATGGCCTGCTTCTCGCCGAAACGTTT
GGTGGCGGGACCAGTGACGAAGGCTTGAGCGAGGGCGTGCAAGATTCCGAATACCGCAAGCGACAGGCCG
ATCATCGTCGCGCTCCAGCGAAAGCGGTCCTCGCCGAAAATGACCCAGAGCGCTGCCGGCACCTGTCCTA
CGAGTTGCATGATAAAGAAGACAGTCATAAGTGCGGCGACGATAGTCATGCCCCGCGCCCACCGGAAGGA
GCTGACTGGGTTGAAGGCTCTCAAGGGCATCGGTCGAGATCCCGGTGCCTAATGAGTGAGCTAACTTACA
TTAATTGCGTTGCGCTCACTGCCCGCTTTCCAGTCGGGAAACCTGTCGTGCCAGCTGCATTAATGAATCG
GCCAACGCGCGGGGAGAGGCGGTTTGCGTATTGGGCGCCAGGGTGGTTTTTCTTTTCACCAGTGAGACGG
GCAACAGCTGATTGCCCTTCACCGCCTGGCCCTGAGAGAGTTGCAGCAAGCGGTCCACGCTGGTTTGCCC
CAGCAGGCGAAAATCCTGTTTGATGGTGGTTAACGGCGGGATATAACATGAGCTGTCTTCGGTATCGTCG
TATCCCACTACCGAGATATCCGCACCAACGCGCAGCCCGGACTCGGTAATGGCGCGCATTGCGCCCAGCG
CCATCTGATCGTTGGCAACCAGCATCGCAGTGGGAACGATGCCCTCATTCAGCATTTGCATGGTTTGTTG
AAAACCGGACATGGCACTCCAGTCGCCTTCCCGTTCCGCTATCGGCTGAATTTGATTGCGAGTGAGATAT
TTATGCCAGCCAGCCAGACGCAGACGCGCCGAGACAGAACTTAATGGGCCCGCTAACAGCGCGATTTGCT
GGTGACCCAATGCGACCAGATGCTCCACGCCCAGTCGCGTACCGTCTTCATGGGAGAAAATAATACTGTT
GATGGGTGTCTGGTCAGAGACATCAAGAAATAACGCCGGAACATTAGTGCAGGCAGCTTCCACAGCAATG
GCATCCTGGTCATCCAGCGGATAGTTAATGATCAGCCCACTGACGCGTTGCGCGAGAAGATTGTGCACCG
CCGCTTTACAGGCTTCGACGCCGCTTCGTTCTACCATCGACACCACCACGCTGGCACCCAGTTGATCGGC
GCGAGATTTAATCGCCGCGACAATTTGCGACGGCGCGTGCAGGGCCAGACTGGAGGTGGCAACGCCAATC
AGCAACGACTGTTTGCCCGCCAGTTGTTGTGCCACGCGGTTGGGAATGTAATTCAGCTCCGCCATCGCCG
CTTCCACTTTTTCCCGCGTTTTCGCAGAAACGTGGCTGGCCTGGTTCACCACGCGGGAAACGGTCTGATA
AGAGACACCGGCATACTCTGCGACATCGTATAACGTTACTGGTTTCACATTCACCACCCTGAATTGACTC
TCTTCCGGGCGCTATCATGCCATACCGCGAAAGGTTTTGCGCCATTCGATGGTGTCCGGGATCTCGACGC
TCTCCCTTATGCGGCTCCTGCATTAGGAAGCAGCCCAGTAGTAGGTTGAGGCCGTTGAGCACCGCCGCCG
CAAGGAATGGTGCATGCAAGGAGATGGCGCCCAACAGTCCCCCGGCCACGGGGCCTGCCACCATACCCAC
GCCGAAACAAGCGCTCATGAGCCCGAAGTGGCGAGCCCGATCTTCCCCATCGGTGATGTCGGCGATATAG
GCGCCAGCAACCGCACCTGTGGCGCCGGTGATGCCGGCCACGATGCGTCCGGCGTAGAGGATCGAGATCT
CGATCCCGCGAAATTAATACGACTCACTATAGGGGAATTGTGAGCGGATAACAATTCCCCTCTAGATTTA
CACTTTATGCTTCCGGCTCGTATGTTTCTAGAGAATTCAAATAATTTTGTTTAACTTTAAGAAGGAGATT
TAAATATGAAAATCGAAGAAGGTAAAGGTCACCATCACCATCACCACATGCGTCTGGAAGATCTGCAAGA
GGAACTGAAAAAAGATGTGTTTATCGACAGCACCAAACTGCAGTATGAAGCAGCAAATAATGTGATGCTG
TATAGCAAATGGCTGAACAAACATAGCAGCATCAAAAAAGAAATGCTGCGTATTGAGGCCCAGAAAAAAG
TTGCACTGAAAGCACGTCTGGATTATTACAGCGGTCGTGGTGATGGTGATGAATTTAGCATGGATCGTTA
TGAGAAAAGCGAGATGAAAACCGTTCTGAGCGCAGATAAAGATGTTCTGAAAGTTGATACCAGCCTGCAG
TATTGGGGTATTCTGCTGGATTTTTGTAGCGGTGCACTGGATGCAATTAAAAGCCGTGGTTTTGCCATTA
AACATATCCAGGACATGCGTGCATTTGAAGCCGGTAAATAACCGCTGAGCAATAACTAGCATAACCCCTT
GGGGCCTCTAAACGGGTCTTGAGGGGTTTTTTGCTGAAAGGAGGAACTATATCCGGATTGGCGAATGGG
[124 nt withheld, positions 2800-2923]
C
[91 nt withheld, positions 2925-3015]
A
[49 nt withheld, positions 3017-3065]
CCTTTGACGTTGGAGTCCACGTTCTTT
[37 nt withheld, positions 3093-3129]
ACCCTATCTCGGTCTATTCTTTTGATTTATAAGGGATTTTGCCGATTTCGGCCTATTGGTTAAAAAATGA
GCTGATTTAACAAAAATTTAACGCGAATTTTAACAAAATATTAACGCTTACAATTTAGGTGGCACTTTTC
GGGGAAATGTGCGCGGAACCCCTATTTGTTTATTTTTCTAAATACATTCAAATATGTATCCGCTCATGAA
TTAATTCTTAGAAAAACTCATCGAGCATCAAATGAAACTGCAATTTATTCATATCAGGATTATCAATACC
ATATTTTTGAAAAAGCCGTTTCTGTAATGAAGGAGAAAACTCACCGAGGCAGTTCCATAGGATGGCAAGA
TCCTGGTATCGGTCTGCGATTCCGACTCGTCCAACATCAATACAACCTATTAATTTCCCCTCGTCAAAAA
TAAGGTTATCAAGTGAGAAATCACCATGAGTGACGACTGAATCCGGTGAGAATGGCAAAAGTTTATGCAT
TTCTTTCCAGACTTGTTCAACAGGCCAGCCATTACGCTCGTCATCAAAATCACTCGCATCAACCAAACCG
TTATTCATTCGTGATTGCGCCTGAGCGAGACGAAATACGCGATCGCTGTTAAAAGGACAATTACAAACAG
GAATCGAATGCAACCGGCGCAGGAACACTGCCAGCGCATCAACAATATTTTCACCTGAATCAGGATATTC
TTCTAATACCTGGAATGCTGTTTTCCCGGGGATCGCAGTGGTGAGTAACCATGCATCATCAGGAGTACGG
ATAAAATGCTTGATGGTCGGAAGAGGCATAAATTCCGTCAGCCAGTTTAGTCTGACCATCTCATCTGTAA
CATCATTGGCAACGCTACCTTTGCCATGTTTCAGAAACAACTCTGGCGCATCGGGCTTCCCATACAATCG
ATAGATTGTCGCACCTGATTGCCCGACATTATCGCGAGCCCATTTATACCCATATAAATCAGCATCCATG
TTGGAATTTAATCGCGGCCTAGAGCAAGACGTTTCCCGTTGAATATGGCTCATAACACCCCTTGTATTAC
TGTTTATGTAAGCAGACAGTTTTATTGTTCATGACCAAAATCCCTTAACGTGAGTTTTCGTTCCACTGAG
CGTCAGACCCCGTAGAAAAGATCAAAGGATCTTCTTGAGATCCTTTTTTTCTGCGCGTAATCTGCTGCTT
GCAAACAAAAAAACCACCGCTACCAGCGGTGGTTTGTTTGCCGGATCAAGAGCTACCAACTCTTTTTCCG
AAGGTAACTGGCTTCAGCAGAGCGCAGATACCAAATACTGTCCTTCTAGTGTAGCCGTAGTTAGGCCACC
ACTTCAAGAACTCTGTAGCACCGCCTACATACCTCGCTCTGCTAATCCTGTTACCAGTGGCTGCTGCCAG
TGGCGATAAGTCGTGTCTTACCGGGTTGGACTCAAGACGATAGTTACCGGATAAGGCGCAGCGGTCGGGC
TGAACGGGGGGTTCGTGCACACAGCCCAGCTTGGAGCGAACGACCTACACCGAACTGAGATACCTACAGC
GTGAGCTATGAGAAAGCGCCACGCTTCCCGAAGGGAGAAAGGCGGACAGGTATCCGGTAAGCGGCAGGGT
CGGAACAGGAGAGCGCACGAGGGAGCTTCCAGGGGGAAACGCCTGGTATCTTTATAGTCCTGTCGGGTTT
CGCCACCTCTGACTTGAGCGTCGATTTTTGTGATGCTCGTCAGGGGGGCGGAGCCTATGGAAAAACGCCA
GCAACGCGGCCTTTTTACGGTTCCTGGCCTTTTGCTGGCCTTTTGCTCACATGTTCTTTCCTGCGTTATC
CCCTGATTCTGTGGATAACCGTATTACCGCCTTTGAGTGAGCTGATACCGCTCGCCGCAGCCGAACGACC
GAGCGCAGCGAGTCAGTGAGCGAGGAAGCGGAAGAGCGCCTGATGCGGTATTTTCTCCTTACGCATCTGT
GCGGTATTTCACACCGCAATGGTGCACTCTCAGTACAATCTGCTCTGATGCCGCATAGTTAAGCCAGTAT
ACACTCCGCTATCGCTACGTGACTGGGTCATGGCTGCGCCCCGACACCCGCCAACACCCGCTGACGCGCC
CTGACGGGCTTGTCTGCTCCCGGCATCCGCTTACAGACAAGCTGTGACCGTCTCCGGGAGCTGCATGTGT
CAGAGGTTTTCACCGTCATCACCGAAACGCGCGAGGCAGCTGCGGTAAAGCTCATCAGCGTGGTCGTGAA
GCGATTCACAGATGTCTGCCTGTTCATCCGCGTCCAGCTCGTTGAGTTTCTCCAGAAGCGTTAATGTCTG
GCTTCTGATAAAGCGGGCCATGTTAAGGGCGGTTTTTTCCTGTTTGGTCACTGATGCCTCCGTGTAAGGG
GGATTTCTGTTCATGGGGGTAATGATACCGATGAAACGAGAGAGGATGCTCACGATACGGGTTACTGATG
ATGAACATGCCCGGTTACTGGAACGTTGTGAGGGTAAACAACTGGCGGTATGGATGCGGCGGGACCAGAG
AAAA
